>Addgene plasmid #147932 | pcDNA3.1-MS2-HA-HsNanos1-del1-39_X | depositor full sequence | sequence record 290379 | Full Sequence
GACGGATCGGGAGATCTCCCGATCCCCTATGGTGCACTCTCAGTACAATCTGCTCTGATGCCGCATAGTT
AAGCCAGTATCTGCTCCCTGCTTGTGTGTTGGAGGTCGCTGAGTAGTGCGCGAGCAAAATTTAAGCTACA
ACAAGGCAAGGCTTGACCGACAATTGCATGAAGAATCTGCTTAGGGTTAGGCGTTTTGCGCTGCTTCGCG
ATGTACGGGCCAGATATACGCGTTGACATTGATTATTGACTAGTTATTAATAGTAATCAATTACGGGGTC
ATTAGTTCATAGCCCATATATGGAGTTCCGCGTTACATAACTTACGGTAAATGGCCCGCCTGGCTGACCG
CCCAACGACCCCCGCCCATTGACGTCAATAATGACGTATGTTCCCATAGTAACGCCAATAGGGACTTTCC
ATTGACGTCAATGGGTGGAGTATTTACGGTAAACTGCCCACTTGGCAGTACATCAAGTGTATCATATGCC
AAGTACGCCCCCTATTGACGTCAATGACGGTAAATGGCCCGCCTGGCATTATGCCCAGTACATGACCTTA
TGGGACTTTCCTACTTGGCAGTACATCTACGTATTAGTCATCGCTATTACCATGGTGATGCGGTTTTGGC
AGTACATCAATGGGCGTGGATAGCGGTTTGACTCACGGGGATTTCCAAGTCTCCACCCCATTGACGTCAA
TGGGAGTTTGTTTTGGCACCAAAATCAACGGGACTTTCCAAAATGTCGTAACAACTCCGCCCCATTGACG
CAAATGGGCGGTAGGCGTGTACGGTGGGAGGTCTATATAAGCAGAGCTCTCTGGCTAACTAGAGAACCCA
CTGCTTACTGGCTTATCGAAATTAATACGACTCACTATAGGGAGACCCAAGCTTGCCACCATGGCTTCTA
ACTTTACTCAGTTCGTTCTCGTCGACAATGGCGGAACTGGCGACGTGACTGTCGCCCCAAGCAACTTCGC
TAACGGGGTCGCTGAATGGATCAGCTCTAACTCGCGATCACAGGCTTACAAAGTAACCTGTAGCGTTCGT
CAGAGCTCTGCGCAGAATCGCAAATACACCATCAAAGTCGAGGTGCCTAAAGTGGCAACCCAGACTGTTG
GTGGTGAAGAGCTTCCTGTAGCCGGATGGAGATCTTACTTAAATATGGAACTAACCATTCCAATTTTCGC
CACGAATTCCGACTGCGAGCTTATTGTTAAGGCAATGCAAGGTCTCCTAAAAGATGGAAACCCGATTCCC
TCGGCCATCGCGGCCAACTCCGGCATCTACGGAGGTGGAGGTGGATCTGGTGGATCTCCTCCACATATGG
CTTACCCATACGATGTTCCAGATTACGCTCCTCCAAAGCTTGGATCCGAATTCCCGGGTCGACTCGAGTT
CAGCAGCTGGAACGATTACCTGGGCCTGGCCACCCTGATCACCAAGGCCGTGGATGGCGAGCCCAGATTC
GGATGTGCCAGAGGCGGAAATGGCGGCGGAGGCAGCCCTCCTAGTAGCAGCAGCAGCTCCTGTTGCAGCC
CTCACACAGGCGCTGGACCTGGCGCTCTGGGACCTGCACTGGGCCCACCTGACTACGACGAGGACGACGA
CGATGACAGCGACGAGCCTGGCAGCAGAGGCAGATACCTGGGCTCTGCCCTGGAACTGCGGGCTCTGGAA
CTGTGTGCCGGACCTGCTGAAGCCGGCCTGCTGGAAGAGAGATTCGCCGAGCTGAGCCCCTTCGCCGGCA
GAGCTGCAGCAGTGCTGCTGGGATGTGCTCCTGCTGCCGCAGCCGCCGCTACAACAACATCTGAGGCCAC
CCCTCGGGAAGAGAGGGCTCCTGCTTGGGCCGCTGAACCTAGACTGCATGCTGCCTCTGGCGCCGCTGCT
GCAAGACTGCTGAAACCCGAACTGCAAGTGTGCGTGTTCTGCCGGAACAACAAAGAAGCTATGGCCCTGT
ACACCACCCACATCCTGAAGGGCCCCGACGGCAGAGTGCTGTGTCCCGTGCTGCGGAGATACACATGCCC
TCTGTGTGGCGCCAGCGGCGACAATGCCCACACCATCAAGTACTGCCCCCTGAGCAAGGTGCCCCCTCCA
CCAGCTAGACCCCCTCCAAGATCTGCCAGAGATGGCCCCCCTGGCAAGAAGCTGAGATAATCTAGAGTCG
ACCCGGGCGGCCGCCTAGAGGGCCCTATTCTATAGTGTCACCTAAATGCTAGAGCTCGCTGATCAGCCTC
GACTGTGCCTTCTAGTTGCCAGCCATCTGTTGTTTGCCCCTCCCCCGTGCCTTCCTTGACCCTGGAAGGT
GCCACTCCCACTGTCCTTTCCTAATAAAATGAGGAAATTGCATCGCATTGTCTGAGTAGGTGTCATTCTA
TTCTGGGGGGTGGGGTGGGGCAGGACAGCAAGGGGGAGGATTGGGAAGACAATAGCAGGCATGCTGGGGA
TGCGGTGGGCTCTATGGCTTCTGAGGCGGAAAGAACCAGCTGGGGCTCTAGGGGGTATCCCC
[124 nt withheld, positions 2513-2636]
C
[91 nt withheld, positions 2638-2728]
A
[49 nt withheld, positions 2730-2778]
CCTTTGACGTTGGAGTCCACGTTCTTT
[37 nt withheld, positions 2806-2842]
ACCCTATCTCGGTCTATTCTTTTGATTTATAAGGGATTTTGCCGATTTCGGCCTATTGGTTAAAAAATGA
GCTGATTTAACAAAAATTTAACGCGAATTAATTCTGTGGAATGTGTGTCAGTTAGGGTGTGGAAAGTCCC
CAGGCTCCCCAGCAGGCAGAAGTATGCAAAGCATGCATCTCAATTAGTCAGCAACCAGGTGTGGAAAGTC
CCCAGGCTCCCCAGCAGGCAGAAGTATGCAAAGCATGCATCTCAATTAGTCAGCAACCATAGTCCCGCCC
CTAACTCCGCCCATCCCGCCCCTAACTCCGCCCAGTTCCGCCCATTCTCCGCCCCATGGCTGACTAATTT
TTTTTATTTATGCAGAGGCCGAGGCCGCCTCTGCCTCTGAGCTATTCCAGAAGTAGTGAGGAGGCTTTTT
TGGAGGCCTAGGCTTTTGCAAAAAGCTCCCGGGAGCTTGTATATCCATTTTCGGATCTGATCAAGAGACA
GGATGAGGATCGTTTCGCATGATTGAACAAGATGGATTGCACGCAGGTTCTCCGGCCGCTTGGGTGGAGA
GGCTATTCGGCTATGACTGGGCACAACAGACAATCGGCTGCTCTGATGCCGCCGTGTTCCGGCTGTCAGC
GCAGGGGCGCCCGGTTCTTTTTGTCAAGACCGACCTGTCCGGTGCCCTGAATGAACTGCAGGACGAGGCA
GCGCGGCTATCGTGGCTGGCCACGACGGGCGTTCCTTGCGCAGCTGTGCTCGACGTTGTCACTGAAGCGG
GAAGGGACTGGCTGCTATTGGGCGAAGTGCCGGGGCAGGATCTCCTGTCATCTCACCTTGCTCCTGCCGA
GAAAGTATCCATCATGGCTGATGCAATGCGGCGGCTGCATACGCTTGATCCGGCTACCTGCCCATTCGAC
CACCAAGCGAAACATCGCATCGAGCGAGCACGTACTCGGATGGAAGCCGGTCTTGTCGATCAGGATGATC
TGGACGAAGAGCATCAGGGGCTCGCGCCAGCCGAACTGTTCGCCAGGCTCAAGGCGCGCATGCCCGACGG
CGAGGATCTCGTCGTGACCCATGGCGATGCCTGCTTGCCGAATATCATGGTGGAAAATGGCCGCTTTTCT
GGATTCATCGACTGTGGCCGGCTGGGTGTGGCGGACCGCTATCAGGACATAGCGTTGGCTACCCGTGATA
TTGCTGAAGAGCTTGGCGGCGAATGGGCTGACCGCTTCCTCGTGCTTTACGGTATCGCCGCTCCCGATTC
GCAGCGCATCGCCTTCTATCGCCTTCTTGACGAGTTCTTCTGAGCGGGACTCTGGGGTTCGAAATGACCG
ACCAAGCGACGCCCAACCTGCCATCACGAGATTTCGATTCCACCGCCGCCTTCTATGAAAGGTTGGGCTT
CGGAATCGTTTTCCGGGACGCCGGCTGGATGATCCTCCAGCGCGGGGATCTCATGCTGGAGTTCTTCGCC
CACCCCAACTTGTTTATTGCAGCTTATAATGGTTACAAATAAAGCAATAGCATCACAAATTTCACAAATA
AAGCATTTTTTTCACTGCATTCTAGTTGTGGTTTGTCCAAACTCATCAATGTATCTTATCATGTCTGTAT
ACCGTCGACCTCTAGCTAGAGCTTGGCGTAATCATGGTCATAGCTGTTTCCTGTGTGAAATTGTTATCCG
CTCACAATTCCACACAACATACGAGCCGGAAGCATAAAGTGTAAAGCCTGGGGTGCCTAATGAGTGAGCT
AACTCACATTAATTGCGTTGCGCTCACTGCCCGCTTTCCAGTCGGGAAACCTGTCGTGCCAGCTGCATTA
ATGAATCGGCCAACGCGCGGGGAGAGGCGGTTTGCGTATTGGGCGCTCTTCCGCTTCCTCGCTCACTGAC
TCGCTGCGCTCGGTCGTTCGGCTGCGGCGAGCGGTATCAGCTCACTCAAAGGCGGTAATACGGTTATCCA
CAGAATCAGGGGATAACGCAGGAAAGAACATGTGAGCAAAAGGCCAGCAAAAGGCCAGGAACCGTAAAAA
GGCCGCGTTGCTGGCGTTTTTCCATAGGCTCCGCCCCCCTGACGAGCATCACAAAAATCGACGCTCAAGT
CAGAGGTGGCGAAACCCGACAGGACTATAAAGATACCAGGCGTTTCCCCCTGGAAGCTCCCTCGTGCGCT
CTCCTGTTCCGACCCTGCCGCTTACCGGATACCTGTCCGCCTTTCTCCCTTCGGGAAGCGTGGCGCTTTC
TCATAGCTCACGCTGTAGGTATCTCAGTTCGGTGTAGGTCGTTCGCTCCAAGCTGGGCTGTGTGCACGAA
CCCCCCGTTCAGCCCGACCGCTGCGCCTTATCCGGTAACTATCGTCTTGAGTCCAACCCGGTAAGACACG
ACTTATCGCCACTGGCAGCAGCCACTGGTAACAGGATTAGCAGAGCGAGGTATGTAGGCGGTGCTACAGA
GTTCTTGAAGTGGTGGCCTAACTACGGCTACACTAGAAGAACAGTATTTGGTATCTGCGCTCTGCTGAAG
CCAGTTACCTTCGGAAAAAGAGTTGGTAGCTCTTGATCCGGCAAACAAACCACCGCTGGTAGCGGTTTTT
TTGTTTGCAAGCAGCAGATTACGCGCAGAAAAAAAGGATCTCAAGAAGATCCTTTGATCTTTTCTACGGG
GTCTGACGCTCAGTGGAACGAAAACTCACGTTAAGGGATTTTGGTCATGAGATTATCAAAAAGGATCTTC
ACCTAGATCCTTTTAAATTAAAAATGAAGTTTTAAATCAATCTAAAGTATATATGAGTAAACTTGGTCTG
ACAGTTACCAATGCTTAATCAGTGAGGCACCTATCTCAGCGATCTGTCTATTTCGTTCATCCATAGTTGC
CTGACTCCCCGTCGTGTAGATAACTACGATACGGGAGGGCTTACCATCTGGCCCCAGTGCTGCAATGATA
CCGCGAGACCCACGCTCACCGGCTCCAGATTTATCAGCAATAAACCAGCCAGCCGGAAGGGCCGAGCGCA
GAAGTGGTCCTGCAACTTTATCCGCCTCCATCCAGTCTATTAATTGTTGCCGGGAAGCTAGAGTAAGTAG
TTCGCCAGTTAATAGTTTGCGCAACGTTGTTGCCATTGCTACAGGCATCGTGGTGTCACGCTCGTCGTTT
GGTATGGCTTCATTCAGCTCCGGTTCCCAACGATCAAGGCGAGTTACATGATCCCCCATGTTGTGCAAAA
AAGCGGTTAGCTCCTTCGGTCCTCCGATCGTTGTCAGAAGTAAGTTGGCCGCAGTGTTATCACTCATGGT
TATGGCAGCACTGCATAATTCTCTTACTGTCATGCCATCCGTAAGATGCTTTTCTGTGACTGGTGAGTAC
TCAACCAAGTCATTCTGAGAATAGTGTATGCGGCGACCGAGTTGCTCTTGCCCGGCGTCAATACGGGATA
ATACCGCGCCACATAGCAGAACTTTAAAAGTGCTCATCATTGGAAAACGTTCTTCGGGGCGAAAACTCTC
AAGGATCTTACCGCTGTTGAGATCCAGTTCGATGTAACCCACTCGTGCACCCAACTGATCTTCAGCATCT
TTTACTTTCACCAGCGTTTCTGGGTGAGCAAAAACAGGAAGGCAAAATGCCGCAAAAAAGGGAATAAGGG
CGACACGGAAATGTTGAATACTCATACTCTTCCTTTTTCAATATTATTGAAGCATTTATCAGGGTTATTG
TCTCATGAGCGGATACATATTTGAATGTATTTAGAAAAATAAACAAATAGGGGTTCCGCGCACATTTCCC
CGAAAAGTGCCACCTGACGTC
Features (pLannotate 1.2.2; 22 found; start..end, strand, type, name):
     28..80      -  misc_feature   bom (fragment): basis of mobility region from pBR322
    235..614     +  enhancer       CMV enhancer: human cytomegalovirus immediate early enhancer
    615..818     +  promoter       CMV promoter: human cytomegalovirus (CMV) immediate early promoter
    814..847     +  LTR            5' LTR (truncated) (fragment): truncated 5' long terminal repeat (LTR) from HIV-1
    863..881     +  promoter       T7 promoter: promoter for bacteriophage T7 RNA polymerase
    904..1290    +  CDS            MS2: bacteriophage MS2 coat protein binds to a specific stem-loop structure in the viral RNA (Peabody, 1993)
   1309..2157    +  CDS            NANOS1: NANO1_HUMAN - Also known as NOS1. Experimental evidence at protein level: Swiss-Prot protein existence level 1. May act as a translational repressor which regulates translation of specific mRNAs by forming a complex with PUM2 that associates with the 3'-UTR of mRNA targets. Capable of interfering with the proadhesive and anti-invasive functions of E-cadherin. Up-regulates the production of MMP14 to promote tumor cell invasion. From Homo sapiens (Human).
   2199..2217    -  promoter       SP6 promoter: promoter for bacteriophage SP6 RNA polymerase
   2243..2467    +  polyA_signal   bGH poly(A) signal: bovine growth hormone polyadenylation signal
   2471..2492    +  promoter       SV40 promoter (fragment): SV40 enhancer and early promoter
   2513..2941    +  rep_origin     f1 ori (sequence partly withheld): f1 bacteriophage origin of replication; arrow indicates direction of (+) strand synthesis
   2955..3284    +  promoter       SV40 promoter: SV40 enhancer and early promoter
   3351..4142    +  CDS            neo: KKA2_KLEPN - Also known as kan, nptII. Experimental evidence at protein level: Swiss-Prot protein existence level 1. Resistance to kanamycin, neomycin, paromomycin, ribostamycin, butirosin and gentamicin B. From Klebsiella pneumoniae.
   4166..4324    +  CDS            ble (fragment): BLE_KLEPN - Experimental evidence at protein level: Swiss-Prot protein existence level 1. Binding protein with a strong affinity to the bleomycin family of antibiotics. Binds to CL990; an antimitotic-antibiotic compound. From Klebsiella pneumoniae.
   4319..4440    +  polyA_signal   SV40 poly(A) signal: SV40 polyadenylation signal
   4513..4529    -  protein_bind   lac operator: The lac repressor binds to the lac operator to inhibit transcription in E. coli. This inhibition can be relieved by adding lactose or isopropyl-β-D-thiogalactopyranoside (IPTG). lac repressor encoded by lacI
   4537..4567    -  promoter       lac promoter: promoter for the E. coli lac operon
   4582..4603    -  protein_bind   CAP binding site: CAP binding activates transcription in the presence of cAMP. E. coli catabolite activator protein
   4616..4708    -  CDS            lacI (fragment): lac repressor; lacI; The lac repressor binds to the lac operator to inhibit transcription in E. coli. This inhibition can be relieved by adding lactose or isopropyl-β-D-thiogalactopyranoside (IPTG).
   4891..5476    -  rep_origin     ori: high-copy-number ColE1/pMB1/pBR322/pUC origin of replication
   5647..6507    -  CDS            AmpR: β-lactamase; bla; confers resistance to ampicillin, carbenicillin, and related antibiotics
   6508..6612    -  promoter       AmpR promoter: bla
