[The description below was written by a language model from this plasmid's Addgene catalogue record and pLannotate feature annotations shown in this document.]
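Description:
pcDNA3.1-MS2-HA-HsNanos1-del1-39_X is a mammalian expression plasmid of about 6.6 kb. The catalogue lists its backbone as unknown, but the name and feature layout are consistent with a pcDNA3.1-type vector. It is maintained in E. coli at high copy through a ColE1/pUC-type origin and selected with ampicillin via the β-lactamase gene. An f1 origin is also present. For selection in mammalian cells, an SV40 early promoter drives a neomycin/kanamycin phosphotransferase gene terminated by an SV40 polyadenylation signal. The short ble, lacI, HIV-1 LTR and bom hits in the automated annotation are only fragments and probably backbone remnants rather than functional parts.

The expression cassette uses the CMV immediate-early enhancer and promoter and ends in the bovine growth hormone polyadenylation signal. T7 and SP6 promoters flank the insert. The open reading frame begins with the bacteriophage MS2 coat protein, which binds a specific RNA stem-loop. It is followed by human NANOS1, which according to the name lacks residues 1–39. The depositor notes that the insert was synthesized and codon-optimized for human cells. The name also indicates an HA epitope tag, presumably in the short gap between MS2 and NANOS1, although the feature table does not annotate it separately.

An MS2 coat protein fusion of this kind allows the protein to be tethered to a reporter mRNA carrying MS2 binding sites. Its effect on translation or mRNA stability can then be measured independently of its natural RNA targeting. The associated study concerns Nanos-mediated recruitment of the CCR4-NOT complex and translational repression, so this N-terminal deletion probably tests the contribution of that region to repression, though the record states only mammalian expression as its purpose.
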