Addgene plasmid #147932: pcDNA3.1-MS2-HA-HsNanos1-del1-39_X
Purpose: Mammalian Expression of HsNanos1-del1-39
Depositing lab: Elisa Izaurralde. Depositing organization: Max Planck Institute for Developmental Biology. Publication: Structural basis for the Nanos-mediated recruitment of the CCR4-NOT complex and translational repression. Bhandari D, Raisch T, Weichenrieder O, Jonas S, Izaurralde E. Genes Dev. 2014 Apr 15;28(8):888-901. doi: 10.1101/gad.237289.113. PubMed 24736845.
Backbone
  Vector backbone: Unknown
  Vector type: Mammalian Expression
Growth in bacteria
  Bacterial resistance: Ampicillin, 100 μg/mL
  Growth temperature: 37°C
  Growth strain: DH5alpha
  Copy number: High Copy
Gene/Insert
  Gene/Insert name: HsNanos1-del1-39
  Species: H. sapiens (human)
  Entrez Gene: NANOS1 (a.k.a. RP11-498J9.3, NOS1)
  Cloning method: Unknown
Terms and licenses: Academic/Nonprofit Terms; Industry Terms: Not Available to Industry
Depositor comments: synthesized DNA from GeneArt. Codon optimized for Expression in human cells. Plasmids from this collection were made available to the research community and donated after the lab closed. Please note that the sequence provided by the depositing laboratory may be theoretical/predicted or based on Sanger sequencing results. There may be discrepancies between sequencing results obtained by Addgene and the depositor sequence. If an Addgene verified sequence is not available, please contact before placing your order to request that our lab fully sequence the plasmid.
How to cite: pcDNA3.1-MS2-HA-HsNanos1-del1-39_X was a gift from Elisa Izaurralde (Addgene plasmid # 147932 ; http://n2t.net/addgene:147932 ; RRID:Addgene_147932)
